>Addgene plasmid #139651 | pORANGE LOX Cloning template vector | addgene full sequence | sequence record 288945 | Addgene NGS Result
ACGGTTCCTGGCCTTTTGCTGGCCTTTTGCTCACATGTGATCCGACGCCGCCATCTCTAGGCCCGCGCCG
GCCCCCTCGCACAGACTTGTGGGAGAAGCTCGGCTACTCCCCTGCCCCGGTTAATTTGCATATAATATTT
CCTAGTAACTATAGAGGCTTAATGTGCGATAAAAGACAGATAATCTGTTCTTTTTAATACTAGCTACATT
TTACATGATAGGCTTGGATTTCTATAAGAGATACAAATACTAAATTATTATTTTAAAAAACAGCACACTC
GAGAACTCACCCTAACTGTAAAGTTAGTATAACTTCGTATAGTATAAATTATACGAAGTTATAAGCCTTG
TTTTTTGCGATTTTTGAATTCGTTCCTCAGAGGAACTGACAAGCACCCTAACATCCTATTGGAGGCTCAC
TCACGTTTTTTCTATTTTGTTTCTTGACAGCAGAGCTCGTTGCTCACTGTATAGCTCAGGTTGGCCTGAC
ACTGATGAGGTTCTCCAGTGACTGCCTCTACCTACCTACTGGGATGACAGAGGTGTACCACCAAGCCACG
CCCGGGGGATCCATAACTTCGTATAGTATAAATTATACGAAGTTATAAGCCTTGTTTGTCTTCGTGTACA
AGAAGACCTGTTTTAGAGCTAGAAATAGCAAGTTAAAATAAGGCTAGTCCGTTATCAACTTGAAAAAGTG
GCACCGAGTCGGTGCTTTTTTGTTTTAGAGCTAGAAATAGCAAGTTAAAATAAGGCTAGTCCGTTTTTAG
CGCGTGCGCCAATTCTGCAGACAAATGGCTCTAGAAGCTTGCTAGCAATTGTCGACTCGAGGATCCTAGG
ACGCGTCCTAGGACGCGTCCAGAGGTACCCGTTACATAACTTACGGTAAATGGCCCGCCTGGCTGACCGC
CCAACGACCCCCGCCCATTGACGTCAATAGTAACGCCAATAGGGACTTTCCATTGACGTCAATGGGTGGA
GTATTTACGGTAAACTGCCCACTTGGCAGTACATCAAGTGTATCATATGCCAAGTACGCCCCCTATTGAC
GTCAATGACGGTAAATGGCCCGCCTGGCATTGTGCCCAGTACATGACCTTATGGGACTTTCCTACTTGGC
AGTACATCTACGTATTAGTCATCGCTATTACCATGGTCGAGGTGAGCCCCACGTTCTGCTTCACTCTCCC
CATCTCCCCCCCCTCCCCACCCCCAATTTTGTATTTATTTATTTTTTAATTATTTTGTGCAGCGATGGGG
GCGGGGGGGGGGGGGGGGCGCGCGCCAGGCGGGGCGGGGCGGGGCGAGGGGCGGGGCGGGGCGAGGCGGA
GAGGTGCGGCGGCAGCCAATCAGAGCGGCGCGCTCCGAAAGTTTCCTTTTATGGCGAGGCGGCGGCGGCG
GCGGCCCTATAAAAAGCGAAGCGCGCGGCGGGCGGGAGTCGCTGCGCGCTGCCTTCGCCCCGTGCCCCGC
TCCGCCGCCGCCTCGCGCCGCCCGCCCCGGCTCTGACTGACCGCGTTACTCCCACAGGTGAGCGGGCGGG
ACGGCCCTTCTCCTCCGGGCTGTAATTAGCTGAGCAAGAGGTAAGGGTTTAAGGGATGGTTGGTTGGTGG
GGTATTAATGTTTAATTACCTGGAGCACCTGCCTGAAATCACTTTTTTTCAGGTTGGACCGGTGCCACCA
TGTACCCATACGATGTTCCAGATTACGCTTCGCCGAAGAAAAAGCGCAAGGTCGAAGCGTCCGACAAGAA
GTACAGCATCGGCCTGGACATCGGCACCAACTCTGTGGGCTGGGCCGTGATCACCGACGAGTACAAGGTG
CCCAGCAAGAAATTCAAGGTGCTGGGCAACACCGACCGGCACAGCATCAAGAAGAACCTGATCGGAGCCC
TGCTGTTCGACAGCGGCGAAACAGCCGAGGCCACCCGGCTGAAGAGAACCGCCAGAAGAAGATACACCAG
ACGGAAGAACCGGATCTGCTATCTGCAAGAGATCTTCAGCAACGAGATGGCCAAGGTGGACGACAGCTTC
TTCCACAGACTGGAAGAGTCCTTCCTGGTGGAAGAGGATAAGAAGCACGAGCGGCACCCCATCTTCGGCA
ACATCGTGGACGAGGTGGCCTACCACGAGAAGTACCCCACCATCTACCACCTGAGAAAGAAACTGGTGGA
CAGCACCGACAAGGCCGACCTGCGGCTGATCTATCTGGCCCTGGCCCACATGATCAAGTTCCGGGGCCAC
TTCCTGATCGAGGGCGACCTGAACCCCGACAACAGCGACGTGGACAAGCTGTTCATCCAGCTGGTGCAGA
CCTACAACCAGCTGTTCGAGGAAAACCCCATCAACGCCAGCGGCGTGGACGCCAAGGCCATCCTGTCTGC
CAGACTGAGCAAGAGCAGACGGCTGGAAAATCTGATCGCCCAGCTGCCCGGCGAGAAGAAGAATGGCCTG
TTCGGAAACCTGATTGCCCTGAGCCTGGGCCTGACCCCCAACTTCAAGAGCAACTTCGACCTGGCCGAGG
ATGCCAAACTGCAGCTGAGCAAGGACACCTACGACGACGACCTGGACAACCTGCTGGCCCAGATCGGCGA
CCAGTACGCCGACCTGTTTCTGGCCGCCAAGAACCTGTCCGACGCCATCCTGCTGAGCGACATCCTGAGA
GTGAACACCGAGATCACCAAGGCCCCCCTGAGCGCCTCTATGATCAAGAGATACGACGAGCACCACCAGG
ACCTGACCCTGCTGAAAGCTCTCGTGCGGCAGCAGCTGCCTGAGAAGTACAAAGAGATTTTCTTCGACCA
GAGCAAGAACGGCTACGCCGGCTACATTGACGGCGGAGCCAGCCAGGAAGAGTTCTACAAGTTCATCAAG
CCCATCCTGGAAAAGATGGACGGCACCGAGGAACTGCTCGTGAAGCTGAACAGAGAGGACCTGCTGCGGA
AGCAGCGGACCTTCGACAACGGCAGCATCCCCCACCAGATCCACCTGGGAGAGCTGCACGCCATTCTGCG
GCGGCAGGAAGATTTTTACCCATTCCTGAAGGACAACCGGGAAAAGATCGAGAAGATCCTGACCTTCCGC
ATCCCCTACTACGTGGGCCCTCTGGCCAGGGGAAACAGCAGATTCGCCTGGATGACCAGAAAGAGCGAGG
AAACCATCACCCCCTGGAACTTCGAGGAAGTGGTGGACAAGGGCGCTTCCGCCCAGAGCTTCATCGAGCG
GATGACCAACTTCGATAAGAACCTGCCCAACGAGAAGGTGCTGCCCAAGCACAGCCTGCTGTACGAGTAC
TTCACCGTGTATAACGAGCTGACCAAAGTGAAATACGTGACCGAGGGAATGAGAAAGCCCGCCTTCCTGA
GCGGCGAGCAGAAAAAGGCCATCGTGGACCTGCTGTTCAAGACCAACCGGAAAGTGACCGTGAAGCAGCT
GAAAGAGGACTACTTCAAGAAAATCGAGTGCTTCGACTCCGTGGAAATCTCCGGCGTGGAAGATCGGTTC
AACGCCTCCCTGGGCACATACCACGATCTGCTGAAAATTATCAAGGACAAGGACTTCCTGGACAATGAGG
AAAACGAGGACATTCTGGAAGATATCGTGCTGACCCTGACACTGTTTGAGGACAGAGAGATGATCGAGGA
ACGGCTGAAAACCTATGCCCACCTGTTCGACGACAAAGTGATGAAGCAGCTGAAGCGGCGGAGATACACC
GGCTGGGGCAGGCTGAGCCGGAAGCTGATCAACGGCATCCGGGACAAGCAGTCCGGCAAGACAATCCTGG
ATTTCCTGAAGTCCGACGGCTTCGCCAACAGAAACTTCATGCAGCTGATCCACGACGACAGCCTGACCTT
TAAAGAGGACATCCAGAAAGCCCAGGTGTCCGGCCAGGGCGATAGCCTGCACGAGCACATTGCCAATCTG
GCCGGCAGCCCCGCCATTAAGAAGGGCATCCTGCAGACAGTGAAGGTGGTGGACGAGCTCGTGAAAGTGA
TGGGCCGGCACAAGCCCGAGAACATCGTGATCGAAATGGCCAGAGAGAACCAGACCACCCAGAAGGGACA
GAAGAACAGCCGCGAGAGAATGAAGCGGATCGAAGAGGGCATCAAAGAGCTGGGCAGCCAGATCCTGAAA
GAACACCCCGTGGAAAACACCCAGCTGCAGAACGAGAAGCTGTACCTGTACTACCTGCAGAATGGGCGGG
ATATGTACGTGGACCAGGAACTGGACATCAACCGGCTGTCCGACTACGATGTGGACCATATCGTGCCTCA
GAGCTTTCTGAAGGACGACTCCATCGACAACAAGGTGCTGACCAGAAGCGACAAGAACCGGGGCAAGAGC
GACAACGTGCCCTCCGAAGAGGTCGTGAAGAAGATGAAGAACTACTGGCGGCAGCTGCTGAACGCCAAGC
TGATTACCCAGAGAAAGTTCGACAATCTGACCAAGGCCGAGAGAGGCGGCCTGAGCGAACTGGATAAGGC
CGGCTTCATCAAGAGACAGCTGGTGGAAACCCGGCAGATCACAAAGCACGTGGCACAGATCCTGGACTCC
CGGATGAACACTAAGTACGACGAGAATGACAAGCTGATCCGGGAAGTGAAAGTGATCACCCTGAAGTCCA
AGCTGGTGTCCGATTTCCGGAAGGATTTCCAGTTTTACAAAGTGCGCGAGATCAACAACTACCACCACGC
CCACGACGCCTACCTGAACGCCGTCGTGGGAACCGCCCTGATCAAAAAGTACCCTAAGCTGGAAAGCGAG
TTCGTGTACGGCGACTACAAGGTGTACGACGTGCGGAAGATGATCGCCAAGAGCGAGCAGGAAATCGGCA
AGGCTACCGCCAAGTACTTCTTCTACAGCAACATCATGAACTTTTTCAAGACCGAGATTACCCTGGCCAA
CGGCGAGATCCGGAAGCGGCCTCTGATCGAGACAAACGGCGAAACCGGGGAGATCGTGTGGGATAAGGGC
CGGGATTTTGCCACCGTGCGGAAAGTGCTGAGCATGCCCCAAGTGAATATCGTGAAAAAGACCGAGGTGC
AGACAGGCGGCTTCAGCAAAGAGTCTATCCTGCCCAAGAGGAACAGCGATAAGCTGATCGCCAGAAAGAA
GGACTGGGACCCTAAGAAGTACGGCGGCTTCGACAGCCCCACCGTGGCCTATTCTGTGCTGGTGGTGGCC
AAAGTGGAAAAGGGCAAGTCCAAGAAACTGAAGAGTGTGAAAGAGCTGCTGGGGATCACCATCATGGAAA
GAAGCAGCTTCGAGAAGAATCCCATCGACTTTCTGGAAGCCAAGGGCTACAAAGAAGTGAAAAAGGACCT
GATCATCAAGCTGCCTAAGTACTCCCTGTTCGAGCTGGAAAACGGCCGGAAGAGAATGCTGGCCTCTGCC
GGCGAACTGCAGAAGGGAAACGAACTGGCCCTGCCCTCCAAATATGTGAACTTCCTGTACCTGGCCAGCC
ACTATGAGAAGCTGAAGGGCTCCCCCGAGGATAATGAGCAGAAACAGCTGTTTGTGGAACAGCACAAGCA
CTACCTGGACGAGATCATCGAGCAGATCAGCGAGTTCTCCAAGAGAGTGATCCTGGCCGACGCTAATCTG
GACAAAGTGCTGTCCGCCTACAACAAGCACCGGGATAAGCCCATCAGAGAGCAGGCCGAGAATATCATCC
ACCTGTTTACCCTGACCAATCTGGGAGCCCCTGCCGCCTTCAAGTACTTTGACACCACCATCGACCGGAA
GAGGTACACCAGCACCAAAGAGGTGCTGGACGCCACCCTGATCCACCAGAGCATCACCGGCCTGTACGAG
ACACGGATCGACCTGTCTCAGCTGGGAGGCGACAGCCCCAAGAAGAAGAGAAAGGTGGAGGCCAGCTAAG
AATTCTAACTAGAGCTCGCTGATCAGCCTCGACTGTGCCTTCTAGTTGCCAGCCATCTGTTGTTTGCCCC
TCCCCCGTGCCTTCCTTGACCCTGGAAGGTGCCACTCCCACTGTCCTTTCCTAATAAAATGAGGAAATTG
CATCGCATTGTCTGAGTAGGTGTCATTCTATTCTGGGGGGTGGGGTGGGGCAGGACAGCAAGGGGGAGGA
TTGGGAAGAGAATAGCAGGCATGCTGGGGAGCGGCCGCAGGAACCCCTAGTGATGGAGTTGGCCACTCCC
TCTCTGCGCGCTCGCTCGCTCACTGAGGCCGGGCGACCAAAGGTCGCCCGACGCCCGGGCTTTGCCCGGG
CGGCCTCAGTGAGCGAGCGAGCGCGCAGCTGCCTGCAGGGGCGCCTGATGCGGTATTTTCTCCTTACGCA
TCTGTGCGGTATTTCACACCGCATA
[95 nt withheld, positions 6326-6420]
T
[46 nt withheld, positions 6422-6467]
C
[141 nt withheld, positions 6469-6609]
CCTTTGACGTTGGAGTCCACGTTCTTT
[37 nt withheld, positions 6637-6673]
ACTCTATCTCGGGCTATTCTTTTGATTTATAAGGGATTTTGCCGATTTCGGTCTATTGGTTAAAAAATGA
GCTGATTTAACAAAAATTTAACGCGAATTTTAACAAAATATTAACGTTTACAATTTTATGGTGCACTCTC
AGTACAATCTGCTCTGATGCCGCATAGTTAAGCCAGCCCCGACACCCGCCAACACCCGCTGACGCGCCCT
GACGGGCTTGTCTGCTCCCGGCATCCGCTTACAGACAAGCTGTGACCGTCTCCGGGAGCTGCATGTGTCA
GAGGTTTTCACCGTCATCACCGAAACGCGCGAGACGAAAGGGCCTCGTGATACGCCTATTTTTATAGGTT
AATGTCATGATAATAATGGTTTCTTAGACGTCAGGTGGCACTTTTCGGGGAAATGTGCGCGGAACCCCTA
TTTGTTTATTTTTCTAAATACATTCAAATATGTATCCGCTCATGAGACAATAACCCTGATAAATGCTTCA
ATAATATTGAAAAAGGAAGAGTATGAGTATTCAACATTTCCGTGTCGCCCTTATTCCCTTTTTTGCGGCA
TTTTGCCTTCCTGTTTTTGCTCACCCAGAAACGCTGGTGAAAGTAAAAGATGCTGAAGATCAGTTGGGTG
CACGAGTGGGTTACATCGAACTGGATCTCAACAGCGGTAAGATCCTTGAGAGTTTTCGCCCCGAAGAACG
TTTTCCAATGATGAGCACTTTTAAAGTTCTGCTATGTGGCGCGGTATTATCCCGTATTGACGCCGGGCAA
GAGCAACTCGGTCGCCGCATACACTATTCTCAGAATGACTTGGTTGAGTACTCACCAGTCACAGAAAAGC
ATCTTACGGATGGCATGACAGTAAGAGAATTATGCAGTGCTGCCATAACCATGAGTGATAACACTGCGGC
CAACTTACTTCTGACAACGATCGGAGGACCGAAGGAGCTAACCGCTTTTTTGCACAACATGGGGGATCAT
GTAACTCGCCTTGATCGTTGGGAACCGGAGCTGAATGAAGCCATACCAAACGACGAGCGTGACACCACGA
TGCCTGTAGCAATGGCAACAACGTTGCGCAAACTATTAACTGGCGAACTACTTACTCTAGCTTCCCGGCA
ACAATTAATAGACTGGATGGAGGCGGATAAAGTTGCAGGACCACTTCTGCGCTCGGCCCTTCCGGCTGGC
TGGTTTATTGCTGATAAATCTGGAGCCGGTGAGCGTGGAAGCCGCGGTATCATTGCAGCACTGGGGCCAG
ATGGTAAGCCCTCCCGTATCGTAGTTATCTACACGACGGGGAGTCAGGCAACTATGGATGAACGAAATAG
ACAGATCGCTGAGATAGGTGCCTCACTGATTAAGCATTGGTAACTGTCAGACCAAGTTTACTCATATATA
CTTTAGATTGATTTAAAACTTCATTTTTAATTTAAAAGGATCTAGGTGAAGATCCTTTTTGATAATCTCA
TGACCAAAATCCCTTAACGTGAGTTTTCGTTCCACTGAGCGTCAGACCCCGTAGAAAAGATCAAAGGATC
TTCTTGAGATCCTTTTTTTCTGCGCGTAATCTGCTGCTTGCAAACAAAAAAACCACCGCTACCAGCGGTG
GTTTGTTTGCCGGATCAAGAGCTACCAACTCTTTTTCCGAAGGTAACTGGCTTCAGCAGAGCGCAGATAC
CAAATACTGTTCTTCTAGTGTAGCCGTAGTTAGGCCACCACTTCAAGAACTCTGTAGCACCGCCTACATA
CCTCGCTCTGCTAATCCTGTTACCAGTGGCTGCTGCCAGTGGCGATAAGTCGTGTCTTACCGGGTTGGAC
TCAAGACGATAGTTACCGGATAAGGCGCAGCGGTCGGGCTGAACGGGGGGTTCGTGCACACAGCCCAGCT
TGGAGCGAACGACCTACACCGAACTGAGATACCTACAGCGTGAGCTATGAGAAAGCGCCACGCTTCCCGA
AGGGAGAAAGGCGGACAGGTATCCGGTAAGCGGCAGGGTCGGAACAGGAGAGCGCACGAGGGAGCTTCCA
GGGGGAAACGCCTGGTATCTTTATAGTCCTGTCGGGTTTCGCCACCTCTGACTTGAGCGTCGATTTTTGT
GATGCTCGTCAGGGGGGCGGAGCCTATGGAAAAACGCCAGCAACGCGGCCTTTTT
Features (pLannotate 1.2.2; 20 found; start..end, strand, type, name):
     39..304     +  promoter       U6 promoter (fragment): RNA polymerase III promoter for mouse U6 snRNA (Das et al., 1988)
    309..342     +  protein_bind   loxP511: Cre-mediated recombination occurs in the 8-bp core sequence (GTATACAT). loxP511 sites are compatible with each other, but incompatible with wild-type loxP sites. Cre recombinase
    573..606     +  protein_bind   loxP511: Cre-mediated recombination occurs in the 8-bp core sequence (GTATACAT). loxP511 sites are compatible with each other, but incompatible with wild-type loxP sites. Cre recombinase
    640..715     +  misc_RNA       gRNA scaffold: guide RNA scaffold for the Streptococcus pyogenes CRISPR/Cas9 system
    722..765     +  misc_RNA       gRNA scaffold (fragment): guide RNA scaffold for the Streptococcus pyogenes CRISPR/Cas9 system
    870..1155    +  enhancer       CMV enhancer: human cytomegalovirus immediate early enhancer; contains an 18-bp deletion relative to the standard CMV enhancer
   1157..1434    +  promoter       chicken β-actin promoter: No description available
   1435..1662    +  intron         hybrid intron: hybrid between chicken β-actin (CBA) and minute virus of mice (MMV) introns (Gray et al., 2011)
   1683..1710    +  CDS            3xHA (fragment): three tandem HA epitope tags
   1743..3344    +  CDS            Cas9(N): N-terminal portion of Streptococcus pyogenes Cas9 (Zetsche et al., 2015)
   3345..5843    +  CDS            Cas9(C): C-terminal portion of Streptococcus pyogenes Cas9 (Zetsche et al., 2015)
   5913..6024    +  polyA_signal   bGH poly(A) signal: bovine growth hormone polyadenylation signal
   6129..6269    +  repeat_region  AAV2 ITR: inverted terminal repeat of adeno-associated virus serotype 2 inverted
   6274..6325    -  misc_feature   bom (fragment): basis of mobility region from pBR322
   6344..6799    +  rep_origin     f1 ori (sequence partly withheld): f1 bacteriophage origin of replication; arrow indicates direction of (+) strand synthesis
   6800..6849    -  misc_feature   bom (fragment): basis of mobility region from pBR322
   6951..6986    -  CDS            rop (fragment): Rop protein, which maintains plasmids at low copy number; rop
   7081..7185    +  promoter       AmpR promoter: bla
   7186..8046    +  CDS            AmpR: β-lactamase; bla; confers resistance to ampicillin, carbenicillin, and related antibiotics
   8217..8805    +  rep_origin     ori: high-copy-number ColE1/pMB1/pBR322/pUC origin of replication
