[The description below was written by a language model from this plasmid's Addgene catalogue record and pLannotate feature annotations shown in this document.]
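Description:
pORANGE LOX Cloning template vector is an 8,828-bp mammalian expression plasmid built on the pORANGE backbone. It is supplied as an empty cloning template for assembling ORANGE-CAKE conditional knock-in constructs, part of a CRISPR/Cas9 toolbox for epitope tagging of endogenous proteins in neurons. In bacteria it is maintained at high copy through a ColE1/pUC-type origin and selected with ampicillin via the β-lactamase gene. An f1 phage origin is also present, along with short annotated fragments of bom and rop that appear to be backbone remnants.

The plasmid carries two expression units. The first is a guide RNA cassette in which a U6 RNA polymerase III promoter is followed by a pair of loxP511 sites flanking a spacer of roughly 230 bp, then the S. pyogenes gRNA scaffold (plus a second, partial scaffold annotation). Because the floxed segment sits between the promoter and the scaffold, the arrangement suggests that guide RNA expression is interrupted until Cre excises the intervening sequence, which would make the knock-in Cre-dependent. The record does not say what the floxed segment contains. The loxP511 sites recombine with each other but not with wild-type loxP.

The second unit expresses SpCas9, annotated as contiguous N- and C-terminal portions that form one reading frame. It is driven by a CMV enhancer/chicken β-actin promoter with a hybrid intron, is preceded by a fragment matching the HA epitope tag, and terminates at a bGH polyadenylation signal. Only a single AAV2 ITR is annotated, so the plasmid should not be assumed to be AAV-packageable. The guide and donor cloning sites are not specified in the record.
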