Addgene plasmid #139651: pORANGE LOX Cloning template vector
Purpose: (Empty Backbone) Cloning template for ORANGE-CAKE conditional knock-in constructs
Depositing lab: Harold MacGillavry. Depositing organization: Utrecht University. Publication: ORANGE: A CRISPR/Cas9-based genome editing toolbox for epitope tagging of endogenous proteins in neurons. Willems J, de Jong APH, Scheefhals N, Mertens E, Catsburg LAE, Poorthuis RB, de Winter F, Verhaagen J, Meye FJ, MacGillavry HD. PLoS Biol. 2020 Apr 10;18(4):e3000665. doi: 10.1371/journal.pbio.3000665. PubMed 32275651.
Backbone
  Vector backbone: pORANGE
  Backbone size (bp): 8828
  Vector type: Mammalian Expression
Growth in bacteria
  Bacterial resistance: Ampicillin, 100 μg/mL
  Growth temperature: 37°C
  Growth strain: DH5alpha
  Copy number: High Copy
Gene/Insert
  Gene/Insert name: SpCas9
  Species: S. pyogenes
  Promoter: U6
  Cloning method: Restriction Enzyme; 5′ cloning site Unknown (unknown if destroyed)
Terms and licenses: Academic/Nonprofit Terms; Industry Terms: Not Available to Industry
How to cite: pORANGE LOX Cloning template vector was a gift from Harold MacGillavry (Addgene plasmid # 139651 ; http://n2t.net/addgene:139651 ; RRID:Addgene_139651)
